>Addgene plasmid #217317 | pLSPR32 | addgene full sequence | sequence record 443452 | Addgene NGS Result
TGACGCGCCCTGTAGCGGCAAGATCTGCCCATAGACTTCAAATCATGGAATTGGACGTTTATCTTCTTGC
TTTGGATATCCACCCTATCGTACAATCTTGGCACTTTGGATCATACGAGGCACTTTGCGGACTAGGGAAT
GGTTATCATCAATTTCTTGGACCTCTCCATGACACCTGGCATCGTCGAGCTACCACAGCCCCCTGAATTC
TTAAAGGCGAACCCCCCTTCCTAGGAACCTTGAGCGCTGGACTGGATGGCACTCTGAGACCGCCTATGCT
TAAGGACGCGAGCTTACCCTTCCATTGATGGAAGTCGATCATTTATGATAATAGAACACGGCGGAACTTG
ACTTTACAGGCCAAGGGAAGCAACAGGAGAAGAAGCTAAGGTTATAACAGGCTCAGCATATTTGTATATA
CGGTGCCATTCAACGCTGAACACTTTGTACTCACGGTCTGCCCGTTGAATAACACCATCTGCTGATGATC
ATCCCAATTTGTGAGTCTTATTTGCCATTGATCCTGGTGTATAACCGATACTGAAGCCCTTTAGGTCTGA
TCAGTTATAGACGTGGTATATTCATTCTTCCTAGATTAGCTATGCCGAAAGAGATGGATACCTTGATGTG
ACTGGAATGCCATGAAGCAGGAGATTGTAGCAGCTCAAATTGGAGAAGGATGTTGCAACCGTCGGCCGTG
AAGGTCTTGTCATATCTTTGTCTGCCTGGGAGAATATGTACAAGTGCCCCGATGTTACTGATGGAAAACA
TCGTGTGGCGCGCCACGATACTTGTGTTAATTAAACCAAACCAGTCTGTGCCAAGTGGATTGCTTATGCA
TCGAGTGGCGAGCCCACTGACCTCTGGGCCCCTTTTTTGAACTATAAAAAGCGGCCAAGTCTGATTTCGG
TCTCACAATCATCAACATCGACTTCTCTTTTCGCCTCGATCAACCTAAACAACGGTCACTCAGCCATGAA
CTGGACAATGGAATATTTCGCCTTGCCTTGGATCTTTGGCCTCTAGACTCAATCAACGTCAGGATAAAGG
TGAGCATAGGTTGCTCACTCACTGTAGCCTTTTTTTCCCTTCTTCTTGGTCCAGATGGTTCCCAAGGCTC
TATAAAGTGTATCTGTCAGTTCCACTTCCTTACTCCGAAGCGATTCAGAGTTGTAAAGTGCGTCTGACCC
CCTGATTATATCTCAAAGTCCCTTCACAAATTCAGACATGATGCGATAAAGTGCCGGATTGTCATTCGCG
TCTTGTGACTGTATAGAAAGTGCCGGCATCCTCTTTTCTTTTCCTCTTTGGCCGAGCGACTCAGAGTTGT
GAAGCCTGCTGGTATCTGTCTGTTCCCTTGCCCTGATAAAGAATATCGAAGAGCATTTCTTTGATTCACA
ATACGTTGACGAATGGTGTGATGGATCCTAAGCAGCGCCAGCCCTTTGAACTTGTGTCGAAAAAAAAAAA
AAAACAGCATATGATACGTAAAGGGAAGAAAAGGATGGAGCTGACTGTTTTGACAGGCATAATTTTGAGC
GTGCTTCATTGGCCGGTTTATCTGTATTAACACGGAAGAGATGTAGAAACTAGCTTCCTGGTTTCAGAGA
CAAGGAGCCATGAAGATCCTGAGGATTCAACGGCGTTGCTGAGGGTGGGAAGGATGGTATTGTTGTCTGT
AGATAGATTAATGGGCATATAATGTCAAAAAAGATGATTGACACGATGTCTGTCTCGAATTCGCAGTGTG
CTAAAATTGTATCACTTCTCTAATATGTATATATACACCCTCTAAGGAAAATTAACCCCTTACCGCCTTC
ACTCAGAAGAACTCGTCAAGAAGGCGATAGAAGGCGATGCGCTGCGAATCGGGAGCGGCGATACCGTAAA
GCACGAGGAAGCGGTCAGCCCATTCGCCGCCAAGCTCTTCAGCAATATCACGGGTAGCCAACGCTATGTC
CTGATAGCGGTCCGCCACACCCAGCCGGCCACAGTCGATGAATCCAGAAAAGCGGCCATTTTCCACCATG
ATATTCGGCAAGCAGGCATCGCCATGGGTCACGACGAGATCCTCGCCGTCGGGCATGCGCGCCTTGAGCC
TGGCGAACAGTTCGGCTGGCGCGAGCCCCTGATGCTCTTCGTCCAGATCATCCTGATCGACAAGACCGGC
TTCCATCCGAGTACGTGCTCGCTCGATGCGATGTTTCGCTTGGTGGTCGAATGGGCAGGTAGCCGGATCA
AGCGTATGCAGCCGCCGCATTGCATCAGCCATGATGGATACTTTCTCGGCAGGAGCAAGGTGGGATGACA
GGAGATCCTGCCCCGGCACTTCGCCCAATAGCAGCCAGTCCCTTCCCGCTTCAGTGACAACGTCGAGCAC
AGCTGCGCAAGGAACGCCCGTCGTGGCCAGCCACGATAGCCGCGCTGCCTCGTCCTGCAGTTCATTCAGG
GCACCGGACAGGTCGGTCTTGACAAAAAGAACCGGGCGCCCCTGCGCTGACAGCCGGAACACGGCGGCAT
CAGAGCAGCCGATTGTCTGTTGTGCCCAGTCATAGCCGAATAGCCTCTCCACCCAAGCGGCCGGAGAACC
TGCGTGCAATCCATCTTGTTCAATCATAGACATGTTGGGCGAGTTTACTAATGGAAAAAGACAATTAGCA
AAGAGGCTGCATATTAGGAGACGCGGTGAAGATTGGGGAGGACAATAGGGTCCGTGCACCAAAAAGTCCT
GACGGCAGCTCTGTTCAACGCACATCCATCTCTTCCAGCTATGCGTGTGGCACCAGCACGGATGGATTGT
TGCACCAAAAGGACAAGGCGAGATGGATGCAGGTCGAGGCGATGCGGTGCTATCGGCCCTCGTTGTCGAA
CGCCACGTCGTCCTCTCGGCGACCGTCAATCCTGGAAGGAAATGACCAAGCGTGCACCCAGCATCCAGCA
TCCAACATCCAGCACCCAGCACCTAGCACCCATGATCCAATGGCCGGCATGCAGATCAGCGTGGGGAGAG
CACCATCTAGCAGCCCCTGGCAGGCCCAGCATTGTGCTCGGATGTGCGATAGGCGGTGGGTGCGATAAGG
TGGATTAGTGGAGGATGGAGGACTGAGTGGCGGGCAAGGGAAGGGGGCGGGAAGATGACTCACCTTGGGC
AGTGGGTGGGGGATGCGGTATAGGGGATGTATGTGGATGCTGGCGGAGGATAGAAGCTGTAAGCTGAGCT
GGTGCCAACGGTGACGCTGTGAGAGTGGTCTCGGCGACCCTGACGGCGACTCGGCGTTACCCCGTGTGGC
ACACCGGACGCGCGTCGAGTGACGTTGCTGCTATTGTTGTTACCATCATCCTCTCCTCCGACAACCATAC
ACTCAGTGCACACCATGCCACTCGAATCCTGCATGCTTATGTGAGTCCTCCCCTTCCCGTGCGCCGCTCT
CCAGCTCACATCCTCGCAGCCATGGACTCAACCCTATCTCGGTCTATTCTTTTGATTTATAAGGGATTTT
GCCGATTTCGGCCTATTGGTTAAAAAAATGAGCTGATTTAACAAAAATTTAACGCGAATTTTAACAAAAT
ATTAACGCTTACAATTTCCATTCGCCATTCAGGCTGCGCAACTGTTGGGAAGGGCGATCGGTGCGGGCCT
CTTCGCTATTACGCCAGCTGGCGAAAGGGGGATGTGCTGCAAGGCGATTAAGTTGGGTAACGCCAGGGTT
TTCCCAGTCACGACGTTGTAAAACGACGGCCAGTGAGCGCGCGTAATACGACTCACTATAGGGCGAATTG
GGTACCGGGCCCCCCCTCGATAGTGAAGTCGTATTGTCTCTGCAATGTAATTCTCTTTGCCATGCATATG
CTTGAGCCTGTGCCTTCTCTTTAATCGACAGCACTGACAATCTCTTGCAGTTTCGTCGCAGTAGTCACGC
GTATATGTTTCCATAGTTCCGGCGGGAAGTTATCTTACTAAATACGGTATCGAAGGAATTACACAATATT
TGTACTCCGGCGGTGGAAACAGGTCTTGTCGAACCCTGATGAAGCGAAAGCTAAGAGGTTCGAAAGTAGC
AAAATCATACTTTAAAATCTTTTATACGCGAGTCCAACTTCGCTGACAAGAAAATGGTAGTGGGCCTTGC
GAATGAATGAGGAGAGAAAGTTTTAGCTGTGGATTCCCAGCAGGCCTCCTTACTTAAGTTTGATTAAAAA
TTATTACGAAAAGATATATATAGTAATAAATTTGAAATGAACTAATCATAATCGAAAAATTCCCGTTCAA
CATAAATTCCCGTTCATTTAAATTCCCGTTCAACATAAATTCCCGTTCATTTAAATTCCCGTTCAACATA
AAATTCCCGTTCATAAATTCCCATGGCATTCATCATCATGAATCCTTTGTTGTATAGTTATTATATAACG
GATATTCCCGTTCGTATCCATTGCATATCTTATCGCATAGTCTTCCCGTTCATCGTCTCATCATCAAGTT
ATTGATTGTCAATTCACGCTTACATATTCCCGTTCTTCTGTCTACCATCTATCTATCACATCATCTGTGA
ATTCTTCCCGTTTTTATGGGAAGACTGTCGTCATGTTGTCAATTGAGCAGCAGACATAATCGATGCTATA
TATCTAGAGCTTCACGGCTCAGGCTGAACTTGGATTAATGTGGACTACTTTCACAACGAATACTTATCAG
CACTCAATTCTCTCCTGAGAATGGTCTCCAAGGGCGAGGAGGACAACATGGCCTCTCTCCCTGCCACTCA
CGAGTTGCACATCTTCGGCTCCATCAACGGTGTCGACTTCGACATGGTCGGTCAGGGCACCGGCAACCCT
AACGACGGTTACGAGGAGTTGAACCTTAAGTCCACCAAGGGTGACCTCCAGTTCTCCCCCTGGATTCTTG
TCCCTCACATCGGCTACGGCTTCCACCAGTACCTTCCCTACCCTGACGGCATGTCCCCTTTCCAGGCCGC
CATGGTTGACGGCTCCGGTTACCAGGTCCACCGTACTATGCAGTTCGAGGACGGTGCCTCCCTTACTGTT
AACTACCGTTACACCTACGAGGGTTCCCACATCAAGGGTGAGGCCCAGGTCAAGGGCACTGGTTTCCCTG
CTGACGGTCCTGTCATGACCAACTCCCTTACCGCTGCCGACTGGTGCAGGTCCAAGAAGACTTACCCCAA
CGACAAGACCATCATCTCCACCTTCAAGTGGTCCTACACCACTGGTAACGGCAAGCGTTACCGATCCACT
GCCCGAACCACCTACACCTTCGCCAAGCCTATGGCCGCTAACTACCTTAAGAACCAGCCCATGTACGTTT
TCCGTAAGACCGAGCTCAAGCACTCCAAGACCGAGCTCAACTTCAAGGAGTGGCAGAAGGCCTTCACCGA
CGTCATGGGCATGGACGAGCTTTACAAGGGTTCTGGCGGTGGTGGCTCCGGCATGCCTCAGTCCTGGGAG
GAGCTCGCCGCTGACAAGCGTGCCCGTCTCGCTAAGACCATCCCTGACGAGTGGAAGGTCCAGACCCTCC
CTGCCGAGGACTCCGTTATTGACTTCCCTAAGAAGTCTGGCATCCTTTCTGAGGCCGAGCTCAAGATCAC
TGAGGCCTCCGCTGCTGACCTTGTCTCCAAGCTCGCCGCCGGTGAGTTGACCTCTGTCGAGGTTACCCTT
GCTTTCTGTAAGCGAGCTGCTATCGCCCAGCAGTTGACTAACTGCGCCCACGAGTTCTTCCCTGACGCCG
CTCTCGCCCAGGCTAGGGAGCTCGACGAGTACTACGCTAAGCACAAGAGGCCCGTTGGTCCTCTCCACGG
CCTCCCCATCTCTCTCAAGGACCAGCTTCGAGTCAAGGGCTACGAGACTTCTATGGGCTACATCTCTTGG
CTTAACAAGTACGACGAGGGCGACTCTGTTCTCACTACCATGCTCCGTAAGGCCGGTGCCGTCTTCTACG
TCAAGACCTCTGTCCCCCAGACCCTCATGGTCTGCGAGACTGTCAACAACATCATCGGCCGTACCGTCAA
CCCTCGTAACAAGAACTGGTCTTGCGGCGGCTCCTCTGGTGGTGAGGGTGCCATCGTTGGCATTCGTGGT
GGCGTCATCGGTGTTGGTACCGACATTGGTGGCTCTATTCGAGTCCCCGCCGCCTTCAACTTCCTCTACG
GTCTTAGGCCCTCCCACGGCCGACTCCCCTACGCTAAGATGGCCAACTCCATGGAGGGTCAGGAGACCGT
CCACTCCGTTGTCGGCCCCATTACCCACTCTGTTGAGGACCTCCGTCTCTTCACCAAGTCCGTCCTCGGT
CAGGAGCCTTGGAAGTACGACTCCAAGGTCATCCCCATGCCCTGGCGTCAGTCCGAGTCTGACATTATTG
CCTCCAAGATCAAGAACGGCGGCCTCAACATCGGCTACTACAACTTCGACGGCAACGTCCTTCCTCACCC
TCCTATCCTCCGTGGCGTCGAGACCACCGTCGCCGCTCTCGCCAAGGCCGGTCACACCGTCACCCCCTGG
ACCCCTTACAAGCACGACTTCGGCCACGACCTCATCTCCCACATCTACGCCGCTGACGGCTCCGCCGACG
TTATGCGTGACATCTCCGCTTCCGGCGAGCCCGCCATTCCTAACATCAAGGACCTTCTCAACCCCAACAT
CAAGGCTGTTAACATGAACGAGCTCTGGGACACCCACCTCCAGAAGTGGAACTACCAGATGGAGTACCTT
GAGAAGTGGCGAGAGGCTGAGGAGAAGGCCGGCAAGGAGGTGAGTAGATCACAATTTGTAACAGGTTGGA
TGATAAGTCCCCGGTCTAACATGTAGCGACGACACTGAAGCTCACTTCTTGTAGCTCGACGCCATCATCG
CCCCCATTACCCCTACCGCTGCCGTTCGACACGACCAGTTCCGATACTACGGCTACGCCTCTGTCATCAA
CCTCCTCGACTTCACCTCCGTCGTTGTTCCCGTTACCTTCGCCGACAAGAACATCGACAAGAAGAACGAG
TCCTTCAAGGCCGTTTCCGAGCTTGACGCCCTCGTCCAGGAGGAGTACGACCCCGAGGCCTACCACGGCG
CTCCCGTTGCTGTCCAGGTTATCGGTCGAAGGCTCTCCGAGGAGAGGACCTTGGCCATTGCTGAGGAGGT
CGGCAAGTTGCTCGGTAACGTCGTCACTCCTTAGAAGGTTGAGCGCGTAATAGTGGGTTGGTCTTGTCTC
TATCCATTCATCTGTGAGACATACTGATTTCAACTTTTTCATCAGATAATAAGGATGGTGTGAGATAAGC
AAGGCTGGGTTATGAGGTTTGGGACTAGATGGTGTTTCGCGTCTAAAGGTGAGTCTTCGTTGGTTCAATC
ACATTGATCTGATCGCTGATCAATTGTCAGCCTCTGAATGTGCTCTTGAAGAAAATGGTTGTCTGTAAGA
ATCCAGAACCAAAAACGGTCATTTCAAGTATGTATCCTCCGTGAAGTTCCTTTAGCTCTTGCTAATATTG
GACTTTAGCGTGCTTTAGCCAAAGACAGGGTCGCGAGGTTAAGAGGATGGGCCAGGAAAAATCTAAGTTA
GATTTGTCACACAAAGAAAAAGATTGTCTCAGTTTTGGTTTTGTTTGGTTTGATTTATGCATAGGAAATA
TTTATGATCGAAATCACTCATTTCCTGCTTCGTAAATATCATCTACTATATGCTTCGTAAATGTCCATCT
CCTACATATTGTGGATATGATAAATGCAATCCTCTCGTCTACACTCTCGGCTTATGCCTTTGTCTTCTTT
GCGCTCCTTTTAGCCTTCTTTTTATTCCTAGTCTTCAAGCCCATCGGTGGAGCTCCAGCTTTTGTTCCCT
TTAGTGAGGGTTAATTGCGCGCTTGGCGTAATCATGGTCATAGCTGTTTCCTGTGTGAAATTGTTATCCG
CTCACAATTCCACACAACATACGAGCCGGAAGCATAAAGTGTAAAGCCTGGGGTGCCTAATGAGTGAGCT
AACTCACATTAATTGCGTTGCGCTCACTGCCCGCTTTCCAGTCGGGAAACCTGTCGTGCCAGCTGCATTA
ATGAATCGGCCAACGCGCGGGGAGAGGCGGTTTGCGTATTGGGCGCTCTTCCGCTTCCTCGCTCACTGAC
TCGCTGCGCTCGGTCGTTCGGCTGCGGCGAGCGGTATCAGCTCACTCAAAGGCGGTAATACGGTTATCCA
CAGAATCAGGGGATAACGCAGGAAAGAACATGTGAGCAAAAGGCCAGCAAAAGGCCAGGAACCGTAAAAA
GGCCGCGTTGCTGGCGTTTTTCCATAGGCTCCGCCCCCCTGACGAGCATCACAAAAATCGACGCTCAAGT
CAGAGGTGGCGAAACCCGACAGGACTATAAAGATACCAGGCGTTTCCCCCTGGAAGCTCCCTCGTGCGCT
CTCCTGTTCCGACCCTGCCGCTTACCGGATACCTGTCCGCCTTTCTCCCTTCGGGAAGCGTGGCGCTTTC
TCATAGCTCACGCTGTAGGTATCTCAGTTCGGTGTAGGTCGTTCGCTCCAAGCTGGGCTGTGTGCACGAA
CCCCCCGTTCAGCCCGACCGCTGCGCCTTATCCGGTAACTATCGTCTTGAGTCCAACCCGGTAAGACACG
ACTTATCGCCACTGGCAGCAGCCACTGGTAACAGGATTAGCAGAGCGAGGTATGTAGGCGGTGCTACAGA
GTTCTTGAAGTGGTGGCCTAACTACGGCTACACTAGAAGAACAGTATTTGGTATCTGCGCTCTGCTGAAG
CCAGTTACCTTCGGAAAAAGAGTTGGTAGCTCTTGATCCGGCAAACAAACCACCGCTGGTAGCGGTGGTT
TTTTTGTTTGCAAGCAGCAGATTACGCGCAGAAAAAAAGGATCTCAAGAAGATCCTTTGATCTTTTCTAC
GGGGTCTGACGCTCAGTGGAACGAAAACTCACGTTAAGGGATTTTGGTCATGAGATTATCAAAAAGGATC
TTCACCTAGATCCTTTTAAATTAAAAATGAAGTTTTAAATCAATCTAAAGTATATATGAGTAAACTTGGT
CTGACAGTTACCAATGCTTAATCAGTGAGGCACCTATCTCAGCGATCTGTCTATTTCGTTCATCCATAGT
TGCCTGACTCCCCGTCGTGTAGATAACTACGATACGGGAGGGCTTACCATCTGGCCCCAGTGCTGCAATG
ATACCGCGAGACCCACGCTCACCGGCTCCAGATTTATCAGCAATAAACCAGCCAGCCGGAAGGGCCGAGC
GCAGAAGTGGTCCTGCAACTTTATCCGCCTCCATCCAGTCTATTAATTGTTGCCGGGAAGCTAGAGTAAG
TAGTTCGCCAGTTAATAGTTTGCGCAACGTTGTTGCCATTGCTACAGGCATCGTGGTGTCACGCTCGTCG
TTTGGTATGGCTTCATTCAGCTCCGGTTCCCAACGATCAAGGCGAGTTACATGATCCCCCATGTTGTGCA
AAAAAGCGGTTAGCTCCTTCGGTCCTCCGATCGTTGTCAGAAGTAAGTTGGCCGCAGTGTTATCACTCAT
GGTTATGGCAGCACTGCATAATTCTCTTACTGTCATGCCATCCGTAAGATGCTTTTCTGTGACTGGTGAG
TACTCAACCAAGTCATTCTGAGAATAGTGTATGCGGCGACCGAGTTGCTCTTGCCCGGCGTCAATACGGG
ATAATACCGCGCCACATAGCAGAACTTTAAAAGTGCTCATCATTGGAAAACGTTCTTCGGGGCGAAAACT
CTCAAGGATCTTACCGCTGTTGAGATCCAGTTCGATGTAACCCACTCGTGCACCCAACTGATCTTCAGCA
TCTTTTACTTTCACCAGCGTTTCTGGGTGAGCAAAAACAGGAAGGCAAAATGCCGCAAAAAAGGGAATAA
GGGCGACACGGAAATGTTGAATACTCATACTCTTCCTTTTTCAATATTATTGAAGCATTTATCAGGGTTA
TTGTCTCATGAGCGGATACATATTTGAATGTATTTAGAAAAATAAACAAATAGGGGTTCCGCGCACATTT
CCCCGAAAAGTGCCACC
Features (pLannotate 1.2.2; 17 found; start..end, strand, type, name):
      3..19      +  rep_origin     f1 ori (fragment): f1 bacteriophage origin of replication; arrow indicates direction of (+) strand synthesis
   1826..2617    -  CDS            neo: KKA2_KLEPN - Also known as kan, nptII. Experimental evidence at protein level: Swiss-Prot protein existence level 1. Resistance to kanamycin, neomycin, paromomycin, ribostamycin, butirosin and gentamicin B. From Klebsiella pneumoniae.
   3456..3587    +  rep_origin     M13 ori (fragment): M13 bacteriophage origin of replication; arrow indicates direction of (+) strand synthesis
   3591..3746    -  CDS            lacZα (fragment): LacZα fragment of β-galactosidase; lacZ fragment
   3754..3772    +  promoter       T7 promoter: promoter for bacteriophage T7 RNA polymerase
   3781..3800    -  misc_feature   MCS (fragment): pBluescript multiple cloning site
   4711..5418    +  CDS            mNeonGreen: mNeonGreen is a basic (constitutively fluorescent) green/yellow fluorescent protein published in 2013, derived from Branchiostoma lanceolatum. It is reported to be a very rapidly-maturing monomer with moderate acid sensitivity.
   5443..6759    +  CDS            amdS (fragment): AMDS_EMENI - Experimental evidence at transcript level: Swiss-Prot protein existence level 2. Allows acetamide to be used as a sole carbon or nitrogen source. From Emericella nidulans (strain FGSC A4 / ATCC 38163 / CBS 112.46 / NRRL 194 / M139) (Aspergillus nidulans).
   6845..7171    +  CDS            amdS (fragment): AMDS_EMENI - Experimental evidence at transcript level: Swiss-Prot protein existence level 2. Allows acetamide to be used as a sole carbon or nitrogen source. From Emericella nidulans (strain FGSC A4 / ATCC 38163 / CBS 112.46 / NRRL 194 / M139) (Aspergillus nidulans).
   7838..7856    -  promoter       T3 promoter: promoter for bacteriophage T3 RNA polymerase
   7901..7917    -  protein_bind   lac operator: The lac repressor binds to the lac operator to inhibit transcription in E. coli. This inhibition can be relieved by adding lactose or isopropyl-β-D-thiogalactopyranoside (IPTG). lac repressor encoded by lacI
   7925..7955    -  promoter       lac promoter: promoter for the E. coli lac operon
   7970..7991    -  protein_bind   CAP binding site: CAP binding activates transcription in the presence of cAMP. E. coli catabolite activator protein
   8004..8096    -  CDS            lacI (fragment): lac repressor; lacI; The lac repressor binds to the lac operator to inhibit transcription in E. coli. This inhibition can be relieved by adding lactose or isopropyl-β-D-thiogalactopyranoside (IPTG).
   8279..8867    -  rep_origin     ori: high-copy-number ColE1/pMB1/pBR322/pUC origin of replication
   9038..9898    -  CDS            AmpR: β-lactamase; bla; confers resistance to ampicillin, carbenicillin, and related antibiotics
   9899..10003   -  promoter       AmpR promoter: bla
