[The description below was written by a language model from this plasmid's Addgene catalogue record and pLannotate feature annotations shown in this document.]
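Description:
pLSPR32 is an integrative reporter plasmid for the fungal pathogen Cryptococcus neoformans, built on pSDMA57, a modified pBluescript II SK(-) backbone. It is catalogued as a yeast expression vector of about 10 kb. In E. coli it is maintained at high copy from a ColE1/pUC-type origin and selected with ampicillin through the bla (AmpR) gene and its promoter. Other pBluescript remnants are annotated as well, including f1/M13 origin fragments, a lacZα fragment, the lac promoter and operator, and the T7 and T3 promoters that flank the cloning site. No fungal replication origin is annotated. According to the depositor, the vector is instead designed to integrate into the C. neoformans genome by homologous recombination at the Safe Haven site, although the targeting sequences themselves are not identified in the feature table.

The payload, inserted into the multicloning site by Gibson assembly, is a chimeric open reading frame in which mNeonGreen is fused to the N terminus of the Aspergillus nidulans acetamidase gene amdS (the depositor calls it amdS2). amdS is annotated as two fragments separated by a short gap, which the record does not explain. The native C. neoformans GAL7 promoter lies upstream of the fusion. One transcript therefore gives both a fluorescent readout and a growth phenotype, since acetamidase allows acetamide to serve as a sole carbon or nitrogen source. amdS is the only selectable marker catalogued, but the feature table also shows a neo (nptII) coding sequence in the backbone. It may act as a fungal transformation marker, though the record does not say so or name its regulatory elements. The construct serves as a GAL7 promoter-driven version of this dual phenotypic reporter.
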