Addgene plasmid #217317: pLSPR32
Purpose: GAL7(p)-mNeonGreen:amdS fusion reporter
Depositing lab: James Fraser. Depositing organization: University of Queensland. Publication: A Chimeric ORF Fusion Phenotypic Reporter for Cryptococcus neoformans. Phillips-Rose LS, Yu CK, West NP, Fraser JA. J Fungi (Basel). 2024 Aug 12;10(8):567. doi: 10.3390/jof10080567. PubMed 39194893.
Backbone
  Vector backbone: pSDMA57
  Backbone manufacturer: Stratagene
  Total vector size (bp): 10011
  Vector type: Yeast Expression
  Selectable markers: amdS
Growth in bacteria
  Bacterial resistance: Ampicillin, 100 μg/mL
  Growth temperature: 37°C
  Growth strain: NEB Stable
  Copy number: High Copy
Gene/Insert
  Gene/Insert name: Acetamidase (alt name: amdS)
  Species: Aspergillus nidulans
  Insert size (bp): 4330
  Promoter: GAL7
  Tag / fusion protein: mNeonGreen (N terminal on insert)
  Cloning method: Gibson Cloning
  Sequencing primers: 5′ M13F; 3′ M13R
Terms and licenses: Academic/Nonprofit Terms; Industry Terms: Not Available to Industry
Depositor comments: Contains the mNeonGreen amdS2 fusion reporter in the multicloning site of pSDMA57 which is a modified pBluescript II -SK backbone vector. The vector is designed integration into the Cryptococcus neoformans genome via homologous recombination with the Safe Haven site. This construct contains the native C. neoformans GAL7 promoter upstream of the fusion reporter.
How to cite: pLSPR32 was a gift from James Fraser (Addgene plasmid # 217317 ; http://n2t.net/addgene:217317 ; RRID:Addgene_217317)
